>Addgene plasmid #153844 | pGBW-m4252887 | addgene full sequence | sequence record 304501 | Ginkgo NGS Result
CACCATGAAAATGTCAGATGTAAAGTGCACATCAGTAGTCTTACTCTCAGTTTTGCAACAACTCAGAGTA
GAATCATCATCTAAATTGTGGGCTCAATGTGTCCAGTTACACAATGACATTCTCTTAGCTAAAGATACTA
CTGAAGCCTTTGAAAAAATGGTTTCACTACTTTCTGTTTTGCTTTCCATGCAGGGTGCTGTAGACATAAA
CAAGCTTTGTGAAGAAATGCTGGACAACAGGGCAACCTTAGAAAACCTTTACTTTCAGTCGAAGAGGCGA
TGGAAAAAGAATTTTATCGCGGTGAGTGCAGCCAACAGATTCAAAAAGATATCCTCGTCTGGTGCCCTCT
AAGGATCCGCAGGCCTCTGCTAGCTTGACTGACTGAGATACAGCGTACCTTCAGCTCACAGACATGATAA
GATACATTGATGAGTTTGGACAAACCACAACTAGAATGCAGTGAAAAAAATGCTTTATTTGTGAAATTTG
TGATGCTATTGCTTTATTTGTAACCATTATAAGCTGCAATAAACAAGTTAACAACAACAATTGCATTCAT
TTTATGTTTCAGGTTCAGGGGGAGGTGTGGGAGGTTTTTTAAAGCAAGTAAAACCTCTACAAATGTGGTA
TTGGCCCATCTCTATCGGTATCGTAGCATAACCCCTTGGGGCCTCTAAACGGGTCTTGAGGGGTTTTTTG
TGCCCCTCGGGCCGGATTGCTATCTACCGGCATTGGCGCAGAAAAAAATGCCTGATGCGACGCTGCGCGT
CTTATACTCCCACATATGCCAGATTCAGCAACGGATACGGCTTCCCCAACTTGCCCACTTCCATACGTGT
CCTCCTTACCAGAAATTTATCCTTAAGGTCGTCAGCTATCCTGCAGGCGATCTCTCGATTTCGATCAAGA
CATTCCTTTAATGGTCTTTTCTGGACACCACTAGGGGTCAGAAGTAGTTCATCAAACTTTCTTCCCTCCC
TAATCTCATTGGTTACCTTGGGCTATCGAAACTTAATTAACCAGTCAAGTCAGCTACTTGGCGAGATCGA
CTTGTCTGGGTTTCGACTACGCTCAGAATTGCGTCAGTCAAGTTCGATCTGGTCCTTGCTATTGCACCCG
TTCTCCGATTACGAGTTTCATTTAAATCATGTGAGCAAAAGGCCAGCAAAAGGCCAGGAACCGTAAAAAG
GCCGCGTTGCTGGCGTTTTTCCATAGGCTCCGCCCCCCTGACGAGCATCACAAAAATCGACGCTCAAGTC
AGAGGTGGCGAAACCCGACAGGACTATAAAGATACCAGGCGTTTCCCCCTGGAAGCTCCCTCGTGCGCTC
TCCTGTTCCGACCCTGCCGCTTACCGGATACCTGTCCGCCTTTCTCCCTTCGGGAAGCGTGGCGCTTTCT
CATAGCTCACGCTGTAGGTATCTCAGTTCGGTGTAGGTCGTTCGCTCCAAGCTGGGCTGTGTGCACGAAC
CCCCCGTTCAGCCCGACCGCTGCGCCTTATCCGGTAACTATCGTCTTGAGTCCAACCCGGTAAGACACGA
CTTATCGCCACTGGCAGCAGCCACTGGTAACAGGATTAGCAGAGCGAGGTATGTAGGCGGTGCTACAGAG
TTCTTGAAGTGGTGGCCTAACTACGGCTACACTAGAAGAACAGTATTTGGTATCTGCGCTCTGCTGAAGC
CAGTTACCTTCGGAAAAAGAGTTGGTAGCTCTTGATCCGGCAAACAAACCACCGCTGGTAGCGGTGGTTT
TTTTGTTTGCAAGCAGCAGATTACGCGCAGAAAAAAAGGATCTCAAGAAGATCCTTTGATCTTTTCTACG
GGGTCTGACGCTCAGTGGAACGAAAACTCACGTTAAGGGATTTTGGTCATGAGATTATCAAAAAGGATCT
TCACCTAGATCCTTTTAAATTAAAAATGAAGTTTTAAATCAATCTAAAGTATATATGAGTAAACTTGGTC
TGACAGTTACCAATGCTTAATCAGTGAGGCACCTATCTCAGCGATCTGTCTATTTCGTTCATCCATAGTT
GCATTTAAATTTCCGAACTCTCCAAGGCCCTCGTCGGAAAATCTTCAAACCTTTCGTCCGATCCATCTTG
CAGGCTACCTCTCGAACGAACTATCGCAAGTCTCTTGGCCGGCCTTGCGCCTTGGCTATTGCTTGGCAGC
GCCTATCGCCAGGTATTACTCCAATCCCGAATATCCGAGATCGGGATCACCCGAGAGAAGTTCAACCTAC
ATCCTCAATCCCGATCTATCCGAGATCCGAGGAATATCGAAATCGGGGCGCGCCTGGCCTCCGCGCCGGG
TTTTGGCGCCTCCCGCGGGCGCCCCCCTCGTCACGGCGAGCGCTGCCACGTCAGACGAAGGGCGCAGGAG
CGTCCTGATCCTTCCGCCCGGACGCTCAGGACAGCGGCCCGCTGCTCATAAGACTCGGCCTTAGAACCCC
AGTATCAGCAGAAGGACATTTTAGGACGGGACTTGGGTGACTCTAGGGCACTGGTTTTCTTTCCAGAGAG
CGGAACAGGCGAGGAAAAGTAGTCCCTTCTCGGCGATTCTGCGGAGGGATCTCCGTGGGGCGGTGAACGC
CGATGATTATATAAGGACGCGCCGGGTGTGGCACAGCTAGTTCCGTCGCAGCCGGGATTTGGGTCGCGGT
TCTTGTTTGTGGATCGCTGTGATCGTCACTTGGTGAGTAGCGGGCTGCTGGGCTGGCCGGGGCTTTCGTG
GCCGCCGGGCCGCTCGGTGGGACGGAAGCGTGTGGAGAGACCGCCAAGGGCTGTAGTCTGGGTCCGCGAG
CAAGGTTGCCCTGAACTGGGGGTTGGGGGGAGCGCAGCAAAATGGCGGCTGTTCCCGAGTCTTGAATGGA
AGACGCTTGTGAGGCGGGCTGTGAGGTCGTTGAAACAAGGTGGGGGGCATGGTGGGCGGCAAGAACCCAA
GGTCTTGAGCCCTTCGCTAATGCGGGAAAGCTCTTATTCGGGTGAGATGGGCTGGGCACCATCTGGGGAC
CCTGACGTGAAGTTTGTCACTGACTGGAGAACTCGGTTTGTCGTCTGTTGCGGGGGCGGCAGTTATGGCG
GTGCCGTTGGGCAGTGCACCCGTACCTTTGGGAGCGCGCGCCCTCGTCGTGTCGTGACGTCACCCGTTCT
GTTGGCTTATAATGCAGGGTGGGGCCACCAGCCGGTAGGTGTGCGGTAGGCTTTTCTCCGTCGCAGGACG
CAGGGTTCGGGCCTAGGGTAGGCTCTCCTGAATCGACAGGCGCCGGACCTCTGGTGAGGGGAGGGATAAG
TGAGGCGTCAGTTTCTTTGGTCGGTTTTATGTACCTATCTTCTTAAGTAGCTGAAGCTCCGGTTTTGAAC
TATGCGCTCGGGGTTGGCGAGTGTGTTTTGTGAAGTTTTTTAGGCACCTTTTGAAATGTAATCATTTGGG
TCAATATGTAATTTTCAGTGTTAGACTTGTAAATTGTCCGCTAAATTCTGGCCGTTTTTGGCTTTTTTGT
TAGACAACATGGGTAAAAAGCCTGAACTCACCGCGACGTCTGTCGAGAAGTTTCTGATCGAAAAGTTCGA
CAGCGTCTCCGACCTGATGCAGCTCTCGGAGGGCGAAGAATCTCGTGCTTTCAGCTTCGATGTAGGAGGG
CGTGGATATGTCCTGCGGGTAAATAGCTGCGCCGATGGTTTCTACAAAGATCGTTATGTTTATCGGCACT
TTGCATCCGCCGCGCTCCCGATTCCGGAAGTGCTTGACATTGGGGAGTTCAGCGAGAGCCTGACCTATTG
CATCTCCCGCCGTGCACAGGGTGTCACGTTGCAAGACCTGCCTGAAACCGAACTGCCCGCTGTTCTGCAG
CCGGTCGCGGAGGCAATGGATGCCATCGCTGCCGCCGATCTTAGCCAGACGAGCGGGTTCGGCCCATTCG
GACCGCAAGGAATCGGTCAATACACTACATGGCGTGATTTCATATGCGCGATTGCTGATCCCCATGTGTA
TCACTGGCAAACTGTGATGGACGACACCGTCAGTGCGTCCGTCGCGCAGGCTCTCGATGAGCTGATGCTT
TGGGCCGAGGACTGCCCCGAAGTCCGGCACCTCGTGCACGCGGATTTCGGCTCCAACAATGTCCTGACGG
ACAATGGCCGCATAACAGCGGTCATTGACTGGAGCGAGGCGATGTTCGGGGATTCCCAATACGAGGTCGC
CAACATCTTCTTCTGGAGGCCGTGGTTGGCTTGTATGGAGCAGCAGACGCGCTACTTCGAGCGGAGGCAT
CCGGAGCTTGCAGGATCGCCCCGGCTCCGGGCGTATATGCTCCGCATTGGTCTTGACCAACTCTATCAGA
GCTTGGTTGACGGCAATTTCGATGATGCAGCTTGGGCGCAGGGTCGATGCGACGCAATCGTCCGATCCGG
AGCCGGGACTGTCGGGCGTACACAAATCGCCCGCAGAAGCGCCGCCGTCTGGACCGATGGCTGTGTAGAA
GTACTCGCCGATAGTGGAAACCGACGCCCCAGCACTCGTCCGAGGGCAAAGGAATAAGCTAGTATGTAAG
CCTAGTCTTAGATAATAAAATCGCTATCCATCGAAGATGGATGTGTGTTGGTTTTTTGTGTGTGTAACGC
TAGGCGCGCCTGGTGTACCGAGAACGATCCTCTCAGTGCGAGTCTCGACGATCCATATCGTTGCTTGGCA
GTCAGCCAGTCGGAATCCAGCTTGGGACCCAGGAAGTCCAATCGTCAGATATTGTACTCAAGCCTGGTCA
CGGCAGCGTACCGATCTGTTTAAACCTAGATATTGATAGTCTGATCGGTCAACGTATAATCGAGTCCTAG
CTTTTGCAAACATCTATCAAGAGACAGGATCAGCAGGAGGCTTTCGCATGAGTATTCAACATTTCCGTGT
CGCCCTTATTCCCTTTTTTGCGGCATTTTGCCTTCCTGTTTTTGCTCACCCAGAAACGCTGGTGAAAGTA
AAAGATGCTGAAGATCAGTTGGGTGCGCGAGTGGGTTACATCGAACTGGATCTCAACAGCGGTAAGATCC
TTGAGAGTTTTCGCCCCGAAGAACGCTTTCCAATGATGAGCACTTTTAAAGTTCTGCTATGTGGCGCGGT
ATTATCCCGTATTGACGCCGGGCAAGAGCAACTCGGTCGCCGCATACACTATTCTCAGAATGACTTGGTT
GAGTATTCACCAGTCACAGAAAAGCATCTTACGGATGGCATGACAGTAAGAGAATTATGCAGTGCTGCCA
TAACCATGAGTGATAACACTGCGGCCAACTTACTTCTGACAACGATTGGAGGACCGAAGGAGCTAACCGC
TTTTTTGCACAACATGGGGGATCATGTAACTCGCCTTGATCGTTGGGAACCGGAGCTGAATGAAGCCATA
CCAAACGACGAGCGTGACACCACGATGCCTGTAGCAATGGCAACAACCTTGCGTAAACTATTAACTGGCG
AACTACTTACTCTAGCTTCCCGGCAACAGTTGATAGACTGGATGGAGGCGGATAAAGTTGCAGGACCACT
TCTGCGCTCGGCCCTTCCGGCTGGCTGGTTTATTGCTGATAAATCTGGAGCCGGTGAGCGTGGGTCTCGC
GGTATCATTGCAGCACTGGGGCCAGATGGTAAGCCCTCCCGTATCGTAGTTATCTACACGACGGGGAGTC
AGGCAACTATGGATGAACGAAATAGACAGATCGCTGAGATAGGTGCCTCACTGATTAAGCATTGGTAACC
GATTCTAGGTGCATTGGCGCAGAAAAAAATGCCTGATGCGACGCTGCGCGTCTTATACTCCCACATATGC
CAGATTCAGCAACGGATACGGCTTCCCCAACTTGCCCACTTCCATACGTGTCCTCCTTACCAGAAATTTA
TCCTTAAGATCCCGAATCGTTTAAACTCGACTCTGGCTCTATCGAATCTCCGTCGTTTCGAGCTTACGCG
AACAGCCGTGGCGCTCATTTGCTCGTCGGGCATCGAATCTCGTCAGCTATCGTCAGCTTACCTTTTTGGC
AGCGATCGCGGCTCCCGACATCTTGGACCATTAGCTCCACAGGTATCTTCTTCCCTCTAGTGGTCATAAC
AGCAGCTTCAGCTACCTCTCAATTCAAAAAACCCCTCAAGACCCGTTTAGAGGCCCCAAGGGGTTATGCT
ATCAATCGTTGCGTTACACACACAAAAAACCAACACACATCCATCTTCGATGGATAGCGATTTTATTATC
TAACTGCTGATCGAGTGTAGCCAGATCTAGTAATCAATTACGGGGTCATTAGTTCATAGCCCATATATGG
AGTTCCGCGTTACATAACTTACGGTAAATGGCCCGCCTGGCTGACCGCCCAACGACCCCCGCCCATTGAC
GTCAATAATGACGTATGTTCCCATAGTAACGCCAATAGGGACTTTCCATTGACGTCAATGGGTGGAGTAT
TTACGGTAAACTGCCCACTTGGCAGTACATCAAGTGTATCATATGCCAAGTACGCCCCCTATTGACGTCA
ATGACGGTAAATGGCCCGCCTGGCATTATGCCCAGTACATGACCTTATGGGACTTTCCTACTTGGCAGTA
CATCTACGTATTAGTCATCGCTATTACCATGCTGATGCGGTTTTGGCAGTACATCAATGGGCGTGGATAG
CGGTTTGACTCACGGGGATTTCCAAGTCTCCACCCCATTGACGTCAATGGGAGTTTGTTTTGGCACCAAA
ATCAACGGGACTTTCCAAAATGTCGTAACAACTCCGCCCCATTGACGCAAATGGGCGGTAGGCGTGTACG
GTGGGAGGTCTATATAAGCAGAGCTGGTTTAGTGAACCGTCAGATCAGATCTTTGTCGATCCTACCATCC
ACTCGACACACCCGCCAGCGGCCGC
Features (pLannotate 1.2.2; 19 found; start..end, strand, type, name):
    278..294     +  CDS            CBP (fragment): calmodulin-binding peptide derived from skeletal muscle myosin light chain kinase; binds calmodulin with nanomolar affinity in the presence of calcium
    418..539     -  polyA_signal   SV40 poly(A) signal: SV40 polyadenylation signal
    562..631     -  CDS            large T antigen (fragment): large T antigen from SV40 (simian virus 40)
    654..700     +  terminator     T7 terminator: transcription terminator for bacteriophage T7 RNA polymerase
    730..866     +  terminator     rrnG terminator: transcription terminator from the E. coli ribosomal RNA rrnG operon (Albrechtsen et al., 1991)
    911..982     +  misc_feature   3' β-globin insulator: insulator downstream of the human β-globin locus (Farrell et al., 2002)
   1208..1796    -  rep_origin     ori: high-copy-number ColE1/pMB1/pBR322/pUC origin of replication
   1968..2032    -  CDS            bla(M) (fragment): β-lactamase lacking the signal sequence; bla(M); allows cytosolic expression of β-lactamase
   2296..3505    +  promoter       UbC promoter: human ubiquitin C promoter
   3515..4536    +  CDS            HygR (fragment): hygromycin B phosphotransferase confers resistance to hygromycin
   4564..4612    +  polyA_signal   poly(A) signal: synthetic polyadenylation signal
   4878..5738    +  CDS            AmpR: β-lactamase; bla; confers resistance to ampicillin, carbenicillin, and related antibiotics
   5751..5887    +  terminator     rrnG terminator: transcription terminator from the E. coli ribosomal RNA rrnG operon (Albrechtsen et al., 1991)
   6039..6110    +  misc_feature   5' β-globin insulator: insulator upstream of the human β-globin locus (Farrell et al., 2002)
   6115..6161    -  terminator     T7 terminator: transcription terminator for bacteriophage T7 RNA polymerase
   6179..6227    -  polyA_signal   poly(A) signal: synthetic polyadenylation signal
   6308..6611    +  enhancer       CMV enhancer: human cytomegalovirus immediate early enhancer
   6684..6701    -  promoter       CMV promoter (fragment): human cytomegalovirus (CMV) immediate early promoter
   6764..6815    +  promoter       CMVd2 promoter: truncated human cytomegalovirus (CMV) immediate early promoter that yields moderately reduced expression relative to the full-length promoter
