[The description below was written by a language model from this plasmid's Addgene catalogue record and pLannotate feature annotations shown in this document.]
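Description:
pGBW-m4252887 is a mammalian expression plasmid for wild-type SARS-CoV-2 nsp7, a small non-structural protein processed from the viral ORF1ab polyprotein. It is built on a pTwist_CMV_Hygro_6 backbone from which an AarI site has been removed. The plasmid is propagated in E. coli from a high-copy ColE1/pUC-type origin and selected with ampicillin through a full-length β-lactamase (AmpR) gene. For selection in mammalian cells it carries a hygromycin B phosphotransferase cassette driven by the human ubiquitin C promoter and ended by a synthetic poly(A) signal.

The roughly 240 bp nsp7 insert is expressed from the CMV immediate-early enhancer/promoter. The annotation detects the enhancer plus short or truncated promoter segments near the end of the linearised sequence, so the coding region evidently spans the numbering origin. The insert itself was not annotated. According to the catalogue entry, the backbone supplies a C-terminal tag consisting of a TEV protease cleavage site and a calmodulin-binding peptide (CBP). A CBP fragment is annotated just upstream of an SV40 polyadenylation signal, although that signal is annotated on the opposite strand to the promoter and tag. The tag allows calcium-dependent capture of the fusion on calmodulin resin, and TEV cleavage can then remove it.

The expression unit is flanked by 5' and 3' β-globin insulator elements, with T7 and rrnG terminators and additional synthetic poly(A) signals nearby. These presumably limit transcriptional read-through between the cassettes. The record states only mammalian expression of nsp7 as the purpose. The tag and hygromycin marker would suit affinity purification or interaction studies and stable cell line selection.
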