Addgene plasmid #153844: pGBW-m4252887
Purpose: Mammalian expression plasmid for SARS-CoV-2 nsp7
Depositing lab: Ginkgo Bioworks & Benjie Chen. Depositing organization: Ginkgo Bioworks.
Backbone
  Vector backbone: pTwist_CMV_Hygro_6 with AarI site removed
  Backbone size w/o insert (bp): 6525
  Vector type: Mammalian Expression
  Selectable markers: Hygromycin
Growth in bacteria
  Bacterial resistance: Ampicillin, 100 μg/mL
  Growth temperature: 37°C
  Growth strain: DH5alpha
  Copy number: High Copy
Gene/Insert
  Gene/Insert name: SARS-CoV-2 nsp7
  Species: Severe acute respiratory syndrome coronavirus 2
  Insert size (bp): 242
  Mutation: wt
  Entrez Gene: ORF1ab (a.k.a. GU280_gp01)
  Promoter: CMV
  Tag / fusion protein: Cleavable TEV;CBP (C terminal on backbone)
  Cloning method: Unknown
Resource information
  A portion of this plasmid was derived from a plasmid made by: GinkgoBioworks
Depositor comments: NCBI reference sequence: 43740578
How to cite: pGBW-m4252887 was a gift from Ginkgo Bioworks & Benjie Chen (Addgene plasmid # 153844 ; http://n2t.net/addgene:153844 ; RRID:Addgene_153844)
